Addgene plasmid #206799: pRC043
Purpose: J23107.SoxS-GID1
Depositing lab: James Carothers. Depositing organization: University of Washington. Publication: Engineering activatable promoters for scalable and multi-input CRISPRa/i circuits. Alba Burbano D, Cardiff RAL, Tickman BI, Kiattisewee C, Maranas CJ, Zalatan JG, Carothers JM. Proc Natl Acad Sci U S A. 2023 Jul 25;120(30):e2220358120. doi: 10.1073/pnas.2220358120. Epub 2023 Jul 18. PubMed 37463216.
Backbone
  Vector backbone: ColE1
Growth in bacteria
  Bacterial resistance: Ampicillin, 100 μg/mL
  Growth temperature: 30°C
  Growth strain: DH5alpha
  Copy number: High Copy
Gene/Insert
  Gene/Insert name: SoxS-GID1
  Species: Synthetic
  Promoter: J23107
  Cloning method: Unknown
  Sequencing primers: 5′ n/a
Terms and licenses: Academic/Nonprofit Terms; Industry Terms: Not Available to Industry
How to cite: pRC043 was a gift from James Carothers (Addgene plasmid # 206799 ; http://n2t.net/addgene:206799 ; RRID:Addgene_206799)
