[The description below was written by a language model from this plasmid's Addgene catalogue record and pLannotate feature annotations shown in this document.]
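Description:
pRC043 is a small (about 4.3 kb) high-copy bacterial expression plasmid built on a ColE1-type backbone. It replicates in E. coli from the ColE1/pMB1-family origin and is selected with ampicillin through a β-lactamase gene driven by its native bla promoter. The feature table also picks up short fragments resembling the lambda O replication protein and a tetracycline efflux gene. Both are partial and are most likely non-functional backbone remnants, not working parts.

The payload is a synthetic fusion protein, SoxS-GID1, expressed from J23107, a constitutive promoter of the Anderson synthetic promoter series. This promoter is named in the catalogue entry but is not annotated in the feature table. The annotation shows the E. coli soxS coding sequence immediately upstream of, and on the same strand as, Arabidopsis GID1A, separated by a short gap consistent with a linker. SoxS is a transcriptional activator of the superoxide response regulon that helps recruit RNA polymerase, and it is commonly used as the activation domain in bacterial CRISPR activation systems. GID1A is a soluble gibberellin receptor that binds DELLA-family proteins when the hormone is present.

Fusing the two suggests a chemically inducible dimerisation design, in which gibberellin would bring the SoxS effector to a partner protein carrying a GID1-binding domain. The record does not describe that partner or how it would be recruited, so this remains an inference. The plasmid comes from work on engineered activatable promoters for scalable, multi-input CRISPRa/i gene circuits in bacteria, where it would supply the activator component.
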