Features (pLannotate 1.2.2; 7 found; start..end, strand, type, name):
    185..289     -  promoter       AmpR promoter: bla
    391..699     +  CDS            O (fragment): VRPO_LAMBD - Protein inferred from homology: Swiss-Prot protein existence level 3. Necessary for the bidirectional replication of DNA. It interacts with the ori (origin of replication) region of the genome during the initiation of replication. From Escherichia phage lambda (Bacteriophage lambda).
    779..1813    -  CDS            GID1A: GID1A_ARATH - Also known as CXE10, GID1L1. Experimental evidence at protein level: Swiss-Prot protein existence level 1. Functions as soluble gibberellin (GA) receptor. GA is an essential hormone that regulates growth and development in plants. Binds with high affinity the biologically active gibberellin GA4, but has no affinity for the biologically inactive GAs. In response to GA, interacts with specific DELLA proteins, known as repressors of GA- induced growth, and targets them for degradation via proteasome. Seems to be required for GA signaling that controls root growth, seed germination,
   1829..2149    -  CDS            soxS: SOXS_ECOLI - Experimental evidence at protein level: Swiss-Prot protein existence level 1. Transcriptional activator of the superoxide response regulon of E.coli that includes at least 10 genes such as sodA, nfo, zwf and micF. Binds the DNA sequence 5'-GCACN(7)CAA-3'. It also facilitates the subsequent binding of RNA polymerase to the micF and the nfo promoters. From Escherichia coli (strain K12).
   2518..2650    +  CDS            TcR (fragment): tetracycline efflux protein; tet; confers resistance to tetracycline
   2830..3418    -  rep_origin     ori: high-copy-number ColE1/pMB1/pBR322/pUC origin of replication
   3589..184     -  CDS            AmpR (across the origin): β-lactamase; bla; confers resistance to ampicillin, carbenicillin, and related antibiotics
>Addgene plasmid #206799 | pRC043 | addgene full sequence | sequence record 414380 | Addgene NGS Result
CTTCGGGGCGAAAACTCTCAAGGATCTTACCGCTGTTGAGATCCAGTTCGATGTAACCCACTCGTGCACC
CAACTGATCTTCAGCATCTTTTACTTTCACCAGCGTTTCTGGGTGAGCAAAAACAGGAAGGCAAAATGCC
GCAAAAAAGGGAATAAGGGCGACACGGAAATGTTGAATACTCATACTCTTCCTTTTTCAATATTATTGAA
GCATTTATCAGGGTTATTGTCTCATGAGCGGATACATATTTGAATGTATTTAGAAAAATAAACAAATAGG
GGTTCCGCGCACATTTCCCCGAAAAGTGCCACCTGACGTCTAAGAAACCATTATTATCATGACATTAACC
TATAAAAATAGGCGTATCACGAGGCCCTTTCGTCTTCAAGAATTCTGGCGAATCCTCTGACCAGCCAGAA
AACGACCTTTCTGTGGTGAAACCGGATGCTGCAATTCAGAGCGCCAGCAAGTGGGGGACAGCAGAAGACC
TGACCGCCGCAGAGTGGATGTTTGACATGGTGAAGACTATCGCACCATCAGCCAGAAAACCGAATTTTGC
TGGGTGGGCTAACGATATCCGCCTGATGCGTGAACGTGACGGACGTAACCACCGCGACATGTGTGTGCTG
TTCCGCTGGGCATGCCAGGACAACTTCTGGTCCGGTAACGTGCTGAGCCCGGCCAAGCTTAGCCCGAAAA
GTGCCACCTGTGGCAATTCCGACGTCGATTTCCTGCCCGGGGCGAAAAAACCCCGCCGAAGCGGGGTTTT
TTGCGTCAGCATTCCGCATTAACGAAAGCGGAGATCTCATCCATCACATTATGGAAGTGATTGTTATTTG
GTAACAGATAAAAGCCAACCGTAGCTTTCTCTAAGTGCATCAGCTTTACTTCTTGACCAGCCTTCTTAAG
GCCTTCAGCATACGCAAGTTGCCAATCACGGATCAGATCCAGGCCAGCTACTACGACTAAAGATTTTGGG
AAACTGACCCCCTCCAGCGATTTTCCGCGAGGTGAAAAGGGGTTGCATGCGGGGTGCTCGCGGTCCTCTC
CCTCGGGCAAGAACGCTTTCCAATACCAGTCACGATCGCGAACAGTCACGAAATACTTCCCGTCCAAGCT
TTTCTCGGATTCTGTGCGCTCGTTCCCCCCAAACATCGGGTTCAGTAAAATGTTGCCCAGAACATCGATG
CCAGACTCTCCTGCACGCAATGCGACATTATGAGCGATGTTCCCTCCTGAAGAATCGCCCGCTAAAAAAA
TGTGAACCTTCGAATCTTTCTTGCTTTTCAGCCAGCTACGTGAATTAACCCAATTTAACGCAATCCATCC
GTCGTCGTAGGCACATGGGTAGGGGTTCTCCGGAGCGCGACGGTAATTCACGGAAACGACCACGCATTTG
CAAAGACCGACAAGACGACGACATAAAGTGTCGTAGATCGCACTGTTGGCGGACGAGTGGGCGAACGACC
CCCCGTGGAAAAAAAGGATGACAGGGACAATGTCCCCATCCACTGGTTTTTCCAGATCCAGAATGGATGG
AGGTTGCTCCTGATCGGCGTAAGCAGGACGATAGACACGGGACAGAAGGTTGATACGGCGATCAATCAGC
ACGTCAAAACTGAAAACACCGTCAACTGGATTAGCATTTGCTGTAACTTTGCGGTCCAGATATTCTGCAA
GGTGACGGTTAAAGGTTCCATCCGGGCGGCGTAAGATATTGTACGCGACCTTGAAATTCGAGATCAACAC
CCAAGTATTCAAGGGAACGACGGTACGACTCTCAATAAGATTTACCTCGTCGGAGGCTGCCATGCTACCT
CCGCCACCCAGGCGGTGGCGATAATCCGCGGGAGTGCGATCAAACTGCCGCGCGAAAACGCGGGAGAAGG
TCTGCTGCGAGACATAACCCAGGTCCATTGCGATATCAAAAATCGGACGCTCGGTGGTGCGCAACTCAAC
GGCGGCCAGTAACAGGCGGCGTTGGCGAATGTAATCGCCAAGCGTCTGATGCGTCACCGTGCGGAACATT
CGTTGCAAGTACCACTTTGAATAGCCTGATTTTTTTGCGACTACATCAATGTTAAGCGGCTGGTCAATAT
GCTCGTCAATCCATGCGATAAGATCCTGAATAATTTTCTGATGGGACATGGTACCTTTCTCCTCTTTAAT
GAATTCGCTAGCATAATACCTAGGGCTGAGCTAGCCGTAAAATGCATCCTAGGGATATATTCCGGATCCT
TACTCCGTCGACAAGCTTGCGGCCGCACTCGAGGAATTCCGACTCAATTAGTTCAGTCAGTTTCAGGATA
TTAGTCATCTCTACATTGATTATGAGTATTCAGAAATTCCTTAAATATTCTGACAAATGCTCTTTCCCTA
AACTCCCCCCATAAAAAAACCCGCCGAAGCGGGGTTTTTACGTTATTTGCGGATTAACGATTACTCGTTA
TCAGAACCGCCCAGACCTGCGTTCAGCAGTTCTGCCAGGCTGGCAGATGCGTCTTCCGGAATTGATCCGT
CGACCGATGCCCTTGAGAGCCTTCAACCCAGTCAGCTCCTTCCGGTGGGCGCGGGGCATGACTATCGTCG
CCGCACTTATGACTGTCTTCTTTATCATGCAACTCGTAGGACAGGTGCCGGCAGCGCTCTTCCGCTTCCT
CGCTCACTGACTCGCTGCGCTCGGTCGTTCGGCTGCGGCGAGCGGTATCAGCTCACTCAAAGGCGGTAAT
ACGGTTATCCACAGAATCAGGGGATAACGCAGGAAAGAACATGTGAGCAAAAGGCCAGCAAAAGGCCAGG
AACCGTAAAAAGGCCGCGTTGCTGGCGTTTTTCCATAGGCTCCGCCCCCCTGACGAGCATCACAAAAATC
GACGCTCAAGTCAGAGGTGGCGAAACCCGACAGGACTATAAAGATACCAGGCGTTTCCCCCTGGAAGCTC
CCTCGTGCGCTCTCCTGTTCCGACCCTGCCGCTTACCGGATACCTGTCCGCCTTTCTCCCTTCGGGAAGC
GTGGCGCTTTCTCATAGCTCACGCTGTAGGTATCTCAGTTCGGTGTAGGTCGTTCGCTCCAAGCTGGGCT
GTGTGCACGAACCCCCCGTTCAGCCCGACCGCTGCGCCTTATCCGGTAACTATCGTCTTGAGTCCAACCC
GGTAAGACACGACTTATCGCCACTGGCAGCAGCCACTGGTAACAGGATTAGCAGAGCGAGGTATGTAGGC
GGTGCTACAGAGTTCTTGAAGTGGTGGCCTAACTACGGCTACACTAGAAGAACAGTATTTGGTATCTGCG
CTCTGCTGAAGCCAGTTACCTTCGGAAAAAGAGTTGGTAGCTCTTGATCCGGCAAACAAACCACCGCTGG
TAGCGGTGGTTTTTTTGTTTGCAAGCAGCAGATTACGCGCAGAAAAAAAGGATCTCAAGAAGATCCTTTG
ATCTTTTCTACGGGGTCTGACGCTCAGTGGAACGAAAACTCACGTTAAGGGATTTTGGTCATGAGATTAT
CAAAAAGGATCTTCACCTAGATCCTTTTAAATTAAAAATGAAGTTTTAAATCAATCTAAAGTATATATGA
GTAAACTTGGTCTGACAGTTACCAATGCTTAATCAGTGAGGCACCTATCTCAGCGATCTGTCTATTTCGT
TCATCCATAGTTGCCTGACTCCCCGTCGTGTAGATAACTACGATACGGGAGGGCTTACCATCTGGCCCCA
GTGCTGCAATGATACCGCGAGACCCACGCTCACCGGCTCCAGATTTATCAGCAATAAACCAGCCAGCCGG
AAGGGCCGAGCGCAGAAGTGGTCCTGCAACTTTATCCGCCTCCATCCAGTCTATTAATTGTTGCCGGGAA
GCTAGAGTAAGTAGTTCGCCAGTTAATAGTTTGCGCAACGTTGTTGCCATTGCTACAGGCATCGTGGTGT
CACGCTCGTCGTTTGGTATGGCTTCATTCAGCTCCGGTTCCCAACGATCAAGGCGAGTTACATGATCCCC
CATGTTGTGCAAAAAAGCGGTTAGCTCCTTCGGTCCTCCGATCGTTGTCAGAAGTAAGTTGGCCGCAGTG
TTATCACTCATGGTTATGGCAGCACTGCATAATTCTCTTACTGTCATGCCATCCGTAAGATGCTTTTCTG
TGACTGGTGAGTACTCAACCAAGTCATTCTGAGAATAGTGTATGCGGCGACCGAGTTGCTCTTGCCCGGC
GTCAACACGGGATAATACCGCGCCACATAGCAGAACTTTAAAAGTGCTCATCATTGGAAAACGTT
